>Addgene plasmid #101918 | pEGFP Sec22b | addgene full sequence | sequence record 194798 | Addgene NGS Result
CGTTACATAACTTACGGTAAATGGCCCGCCTGGCTGACCGCCCAACGACCCCCGCCCATTGACGTCAATA
ATGACGTATGTTCCCATAGTAACGCCAATAGGGACTTTCCATTGACGTCAATGGGTGGAGTATTTACGGT
AAACTGCCCACTTGGCAGTACATCAAGTGTATCATATGCCAAGTACGCCCCCTATTGACGTCAATGACGG
TAAATGGCCCGCCTGGCATTATGCCCAGTACATGACCTTATGGGACTTTCCTACTTGGCAGTACATCTAC
GTATTAGTCATCGCTATTACCATGGTGATGCGGTTTTGGCAGTACATCAATGGGCGTGGATAGCGGTTTG
ACTCACGGGGATTTCCAAGTCTCCACCCCATTGACGTCAATGGGAGTTTGTTTTGGCACCAAAATCAACG
GGACTTTCCAAAATGTCGTAACAACTCCGCCCCATTGACGCAAATGGGCGGTAGGCGTGTACGGTGGGAG
GTCTATATAAGCAGAGCTGGTTTAGTGAACCGTCAGATCCGCTAGCGCTACCGGTCGCCACCATGGTGAG
CAAGGGCGAGGAGCTGTTCACCGGGGTGGTGCCCATCCTGGTCGAGCTGGACGGCGACGTAAACGGCCAC
AAGTTCAGCGTGTCCGGCGAGGGCGAGGGCGATGCCACCTACGGCAAGCTGACCCTGAAGTTCATCTGCA
CCACCGGCAAGCTGCCCGTGCCCTGGCCCACCCTCGTGACCACCCTGACCTACGGCGTGCAGTGCTTCAG
CCGCTACCCCGACCACATGAAGCAGCACGACTTCTTCAAGTCCGCCATGCCCGAAGGCTACGTCCAGGAG
CGCACCATCTTCTTCAAGGACGACGGCAACTACAAGACCCGCGCCGAGGTGAAGTTCGAGGGCGACACCC
TGGTGAACCGCATCGAGCTGAAGGGCATCGACTTCAAGGAGGACGGCAACATCCTGGGGCACAAGCTGGA
GTACAACTACAACAGCCACAACGTCTATATCATGGCCGACAAGCAGAAGAACGGCATCAAGGTGAACTTC
AAGATCCGCCACAACATCGAGGACGGCAGCGTGCAGCTCGCCGACCACTACCAGCAGAACACCCCCATCG
GCGACGGCCCCGTGCTGCTGCCCGACAACCACTACCTGAGCACCCAGTCCGCCCTGAGCAAAGACCCCAA
CGAGAAGCGCGATCACATGGTCCTGCTGGAGTTCGTGACCGCCGCCGGGATCACTCTCGGCATGGACGAG
CTGTACAAGTCCGGACTCAGATCTCGAGCTCAAGCTTCGAATTCCGGATCCGTGCTGCTGACAATGATTG
CCCGCGTAGCGGACGGGCTTCCTCTGGCCGCCTCGATGCAGGAGGACGAGCAGTCAGGCCGGGACCTTCA
GCAGTATCAGAGTCAGGCTAAGCAACTCTTTCGAAAGTTGAATGAACAGTCCCCTACCAGATGTACCTTG
GAAGCAGGAGCCATGACTTTTCACTACATTATTGAGCAGGGGGTGTGTTACTTGGTTTTGTGTGAAGCTG
CCTTCCCTAAGAAGTTGGCCTTTGCCTACCTAGAAGACTTGCACTCGGAATTTGACGAGCAGCATGGGAA
GAAGGTGCCCACTGTGTCTAGGCCCTATTCCTTCATCGAGTTTGACACCTTCATTCAGAAGACCAAGAAA
CTCTACATTGATAGCCGTGCTCGGAGAAATCTCGGCTCCATCAACACCGAATTGCAAGATGTGCAGAGGA
TCATGGTGGCGAATATTGAAGAAGTCCTACAGCGGGGAGAAGCACTCTCAGCATTGGATTCGAAGGCTAA
CAATTTGTCCAGTCTATCTAAGAAATACCGCCAGGATGCGAAGTACCTGAACATGCGTTCCACCTACGCC
AAGCTTGCAGCAGTAGCCGTGTTCTTCATCATGTTGATAGTGTATGTGCGGTTTTGGTGGCTGTGAGGTA
CCGCGGGCCCGGGATCCACCGGATCTAGATAACTGATCATAATCAGCCATACCACATTTGTAGAGGTTTT
ACTTGCTTTAAAAAACCTCCCACACCTCCCCCTGAACCTGAAACATAAAATGAATGCAATTGTTGTTGTT
AACTTGTTTATTGCAGCTTATAATGGTTACAAATAAAGCAATAGCATCACAAATTTCACAAATAAAGCAT
TTTTTTCACTGCATTCTAGTTGTGGTTTGTCCAAACTCATCAATGTATCTTAACGCGTAAATTGTAAGCG
TTAATATTTTGTTAAAATTCGCGTTAAATTTTTGTTAAATCAGCTCATTTTTTAACCAATAGGCCGAAAT
CGGCAAAATCCCTTATAAATCAAAAGAATAGACCGAGATAGGGT
[37 nt withheld, positions 2355-2391]
AAAGAACGTGGACTCCAACGTCAAAGG
[49 nt withheld, positions 2419-2467]
T
[91 nt withheld, positions 2469-2559]
G
[124 nt withheld, positions 2561-2684]
CAGGTGGCACTTTTCGGGGAAATGTGCGCGGAACCCCTATTTGTTTATTTTTCTAAATACATTCAAATAT
GTATCCGCTCATGAGACAATAACCCTGATAAATGCTTCAATAATATTGAAAAAGGAAGAGTCCTGAGGCG
GAAAGAACCAGCTGTGGAATGTGTGTCAGTTAGGGTGTGGAAAGTCCCCAGGCTCCCCAGCAGGCAGAAG
TATGCAAAGCATGCATCTCAATTAGTCAGCAACCAGGTGTGGAAAGTCCCCAGGCTCCCCAGCAGGCAGA
AGTATGCAAAGCATGCATCTCAATTAGTCAGCAACCATAGTCCCGCCCCTAACTCCGCCCATCCCGCCCC
TAACTCCGCCCAGTTCCGCCCATTCTCCGCCCCATGGCTGACTAATTTTTTTTATTTATGCAGAGGCCGA
GGCCGCCTCGGCCTCTGAGCTATTCCAGAAGTAGTGAGGAGGCTTTTTTGGAGGCCTAGGCTTTTGCAAA
GATCGATCAAGAGACAGGATGAGGATCGTTTCGCATGATTGAACAAGATGGATTGCACGCAGGTTCTCCG
GCCGCTTGGGTGGAGAGGCTATTCGGCTATGACTGGGCACAACAGACAATCGGCTGCTCTGATGCCGCCG
TGTTCCGGCTGTCAGCGCAGGGGCGCCCGGTTCTTTTTGTCAAGACCGACCTGTCCGGTGCCCTGAATGA
ACTGCAAGACGAGGCAGCGCGGCTATCGTGGCTGGCCACGACGGGCGTTCCTTGCGCAGCTGTGCTCGAC
GTTGTCACTGAAGCGGGAAGGGACTGGCTGCTATTGGGCGAAGTGCCGGGGCAGGATCTCCTGTCATCTC
ACCTTGCTCCTGCCGAGAAAGTATCCATCATGGCTGATGCAATGCGGCGGCTGCATACGCTTGATCCGGC
TACCTGCCCATTCGACCACCAAGCGAAACATCGCATCGAGCGAGCACGTACTCGGATGGAAGCCGGTCTT
GTCGATCAGGATGATCTGGACGAAGAGCATCAGGGGCTCGCGCCAGCCGAACTGTTCGCCAGGCTCAAGG
CGAGCATGCCCGACGGCGAGGATCTCGTCGTGACCCATGGCGATGCCTGCTTGCCGAATATCATGGTGGA
AAATGGCCGCTTTTCTGGATTCATCGACTGTGGCCGGCTGGGTGTGGCGGACCGCTATCAGGACATAGCG
TTGGCTACCCGTGATATTGCTGAAGAGCTTGGCGGCGAATGGGCTGACCGCTTCCTCGTGCTTTACGGTA
TCGCCGCTCCCGATTCGCAGCGCATCGCCTTCTATCGCCTTCTTGACGAGTTCTTCTGAGCGGGACTCTG
GGGTTCGAAATGACCGACCAAGCGACGCCCAACCTGCCATCACGAGATTTCGATTCCACCGCCGCCTTCT
ATGAAAGGTTGGGCTTCGGAATCGTTTTCCGGGACGCCGGCTGGATGATCCTCCAGCGCGGGGATCTCAT
GCTGGAGTTCTTCGCCCACCCTAGGGGGAGGCTAACTGAAACACGGAAGGAGACAATACCGGAAGGAACC
CGCGCTATGACGGCAATAAAAAGACAGAATAAAACGCACGGTGTTGGGTCGTTTGTTCATAAACGCGGGG
TTCGGTCCCAGGGCTGGCACTCTGTCGATACCCCACCGAGACCCCATTGGGGCCAATACGCCCGCGTTTC
TTCCTTTTCCCCACCCCACCCCCCAAGTTCGGGTGAAGGCCCAGGGCTCGCAGCCAACGTCGGGGCGGCA
GGCCCTGCCATAGCCTCAGGTTACTCATATATACTTTAGATTGATTTAAAACTTCATTTTTAATTTAAAA
GGATCTAGGTGAAGATCCTTTTTGATAATCTCATGACCAAAATCCCTTAACGTGAGTTTTCGTTCCACTG
AGCGTCAGACCCCGTAGAAAAGATCAAAGGATCTTCTTGAGATCCTTTTTTTCTGCGCGTAATCTGCTGC
TTGCAAACAAAAAAACCACCGCTACCAGCGGTGGTTTGTTTGCCGGATCAAGAGCTACCAACTCTTTTTC
CGAAGGTAACTGGCTTCAGCAGAGCGCAGATACCAAATACTGTTCTTCTAGTGTAGCCGTAGTTAGGCCA
CCACTTCAAGAACTCTGTAGCACCGCCTACATACCTCGCTCTGCTAATCCTGTTACCAGTGGCTGCTGCC
AGTGGCGATAAGTCGTGTCTTACCGGGTTGGACTCAAGACGATAGTTACCGGATAAGGCGCAGCGGTCGG
GCTGAACGGGGGGTTCGTGCACACAGCCCAGCTTGGAGCGAACGACCTACACCGAACTGAGATACCTACA
GCGTGAGCTATGAGAAAGCGCCACGCTTCCCGAAGGGAGAAAGGCGGACAGGTATCCGGTAAGCGGCAGG
GTCGGAACAGGAGAGCGCACGAGGGAGCTTCCAGGGGGAAACGCCTGGTATCTTTATAGTCCTGTCGGGT
TTCGCCACCTCTGACTTGAGCGTCGATTTTTGTGATGCTCGTCAGGGGGGCGGAGCCTATGGAAAAACGC
CAGCAACGCGGCCTTTTTACGGTTCCTGGCCTTTTGCTGGCCTTTTGCTCACATGTTCTTTCCTGCGTTA
TCCCCTGATTCTGTGGATAACCGTATTACCGCCATGCATTAGTTATTAATAGTAATCAATTACGGGGTCA
TTAGTTCATAGCCCATATATGGAGTTCCG
Features (pLannotate 1.2.2; 17 found; start..end, strand, type, name):
      1..304     +  enhancer       CMV enhancer: human cytomegalovirus immediate early enhancer
    305..508     +  promoter       CMV promoter: human cytomegalovirus (CMV) immediate early promoter
    553..1269    +  CDS            EGFP: EGFP is a basic (constitutively fluorescent) green fluorescent protein published in 1996, derived from Aequorea victoria. It is reported to be a rapidly-maturing weak dimer with moderate acid sensitivity.
   1270..1304    +  misc_feature   MCS (fragment): multiple cloning site
   1312..1953    +  CDS            Sec22b: SC22B_MOUSE - Also known as Sec22l1. Experimental evidence at protein level: Swiss-Prot protein existence level 1. SNARE involved in targeting and fusion of ER-derived transport vesicles with the Golgi complex as well as Golgi-derived retrograde transport vesicles with the ER. From Mus musculus (Mouse).
   1957..1982    +  misc_feature   MCS (fragment): multiple cloning site
   1994..2078    +  CDS            large T antigen (fragment): large T antigen from SV40 (simian virus 40)
   2101..2222    +  polyA_signal   SV40 poly(A) signal: SV40 polyadenylation signal
   2256..2684    -  rep_origin     f1 ori (sequence partly withheld): f1 bacteriophage origin of replication; arrow indicates direction of (+) strand synthesis
   2711..2815    +  promoter       AmpR promoter: bla
   2817..3174    +  promoter       SV40 promoter: SV40 enhancer and early promoter
   3209..4003    +  CDS            NeoR/KanR: aminoglycoside phosphotransferase from Tn5; aph(3')-II (or nptII); confers resistance to neomycin, kanamycin, and G418 (Geneticin®)
   4024..4176    +  CDS            ble (fragment): BLE_KLEPN - Experimental evidence at protein level: Swiss-Prot protein existence level 1. Binding protein with a strong affinity to the bleomycin family of antibiotics. Binds to CL990; an antimitotic-antibiotic compound. From Klebsiella pneumoniae.
   4235..4282    +  polyA_signal   HSV TK poly(A) signal: herpes simplex virus thymidine kinase polyadenylation signal (Cole and Stacy, 1985)
   4373..4389    -  polyA_signal   bGH poly(A) signal (fragment): bovine growth hormone polyadenylation signal
   4611..5199    +  rep_origin     ori: high-copy-number ColE1/pMB1/pBR322/pUC origin of replication
   5314..5373    +  enhancer       CMV enhancer (fragment): human cytomegalovirus immediate early enhancer
