[The description below was written by a language model from this plasmid's Addgene catalogue record and pLannotate feature annotations shown in this document.]
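Description:
pEGFP Sec22b is a mammalian expression plasmid built on the pEGFP-C1 backbone that produces mouse Sec22b fused at its N-terminus to EGFP. The human cytomegalovirus immediate early enhancer and promoter drive a single open reading frame in which EGFP comes first, followed by a short stretch of residual multiple cloning site acting as a linker, and then the Sec22b coding sequence. Transcripts are terminated by the SV40 polyadenylation signal downstream of the remaining polylinker. Sec22b (also known as Sec22l1 or ERS-24) is a SNARE protein involved in vesicle trafficking between the endoplasmic reticulum and the Golgi. Placing the fluorescent tag at the N-terminus leaves the C-terminal end of the protein free.

The plasmid is propagated in E. coli through a high-copy ColE1/pUC-type origin and is selected with kanamycin. The same Tn5 aminoglycoside phosphotransferase gene (NeoR/KanR) serves in both hosts: a bacterial bla-type promoter drives it in E. coli, while the adjacent SV40 enhancer/early promoter, together with the HSV TK polyadenylation signal, expresses it in mammalian cells for G418 selection of stable transfectants. An f1 origin is also present, allowing single-stranded DNA production. The small large T antigen, ble and bGH poly(A) fragments in the annotation appear to be partial matches within backbone sequence rather than functional elements. The sequenced record is about 5.4 kb, slightly longer than the catalogue total. The construct is suited to constitutive expression and live or fixed-cell fluorescence imaging of Sec22b localisation in mammalian cells, and the associated publication concerns a non-fusogenic function of this SNARE in plasma membrane expansion.
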