Addgene plasmid #101918: pEGFP Sec22b
Purpose: Expresses Sec22b in mammalian cells
Depositing lab: Thierry Galli. Depositing organization: Delegation INSERM Paris 7. Publication: The SNARE Sec22b has a non-fusogenic function in plasma membrane expansion. Petkovic M, Jemaiel A, Daste F, Specht CG, Izeddin I, Vorkel D, Verbavatz JM, Darzacq X, Triller A, Pfenninger KH, Tareste D, Jackson CL, Galli T. Nat Cell Biol. 2014 May;16(5):434-44. doi: 10.1038/ncb2937. Epub 2014 Apr 6. PubMed 24705552.
Backbone
  Vector backbone: pEGFP C1
  Backbone manufacturer: CLONETECH
  Backbone size w/o insert (bp): 4700
  Total vector size (bp): 5333
  Vector type: Mammalian Expression
  Selectable markers: Neomycin (select with G418)
Growth in bacteria
  Bacterial resistance: Kanamycin, 50 μg/mL
  Growth temperature: 37°C
  Growth strain: DH5alpha
  Copy number: Unknown
Gene/Insert
  Gene/Insert name: Sec22b (alt names: SEC22L1; ERS-24; SEC22 Vesicle Trafficking Protein Homolog B)
  Species: M. musculus (mouse)
  Insert size (bp): 633
  GenBank ID: 9554
  Entrez Gene: Sec22b (a.k.a. 4930564D15Rik, AA517334, AI480645, C81333, ERS-24, Sec22l1)
  Promoter: CMV
  Tag / fusion protein: GFP (N terminal on backbone)
  Cloning method: Unknown
  Sequencing primers: 5′ EGFP C; 3′ EGFP-N
Terms and licenses: Academic/Nonprofit Terms; Industry Terms: Not Available to Industry
How to cite: pEGFP Sec22b was a gift from Thierry Galli (Addgene plasmid # 101918 ; http://n2t.net/addgene:101918 ; RRID:Addgene_101918)
